Addgene plasmid #16354: pWZL Hygro-NMYC TRF2 deltaM
Depositing lab: Titia de Lange. Depositing organization: Rockefeller University. Publication: Different telomere damage signaling pathways in human and mouse cells. Smogorzewska A, de Lange T. EMBO J. 2002 Aug 15. 21(16):4338-48. 10.1093/emboj/cdf433 PubMed 12169636.
Backbone
  Vector backbone: pWZL Hygro NMYC
  Backbone size w/o insert (bp): 5900
  Vector type: Mammalian Expression, Retroviral
  Selectable markers: Hygromycin
Growth in bacteria
  Bacterial resistance: Ampicillin, 100 μg/mL
  Growth temperature: 37°C
  Growth strain: DH5alpha
  Copy number: High Copy
Gene/Insert
  Gene/Insert name: hTRF2 (alt names: human TTAGGG repeat binding factor 2; 2434)
  Species: H. sapiens (human)
  Insert size (bp): 1356
  Mutation: Deleted Myb Domain (aa454-500)
  Entrez Gene: TERF2 (a.k.a. TRBF2, TRF2)
  Tag / fusion protein: Myc (N terminal on backbone)
  Cloning method: Restriction Enzyme; 5′ cloning site BamHI (not destroyed); 3′ cloning site EcoRI (not destroyed)
  Sequencing primers: 5′ CCTTTGTACACCCTAAGCCT; 3′ AATGCTCGTCAAGAAGAC
Terms and licenses: Academic/Nonprofit Terms; Industry Terms: Not Available to Industry
How to cite: pWZL Hygro-NMYC TRF2 deltaM was a gift from Titia de Lange (Addgene plasmid # 16354 ; http://n2t.net/addgene:16354 ; RRID:Addgene_16354)
