[The description below was written by a language model from this plasmid's Addgene catalogue record.]
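Description:
pWZL Hygro-NMYC TRF2 deltaM is a retroviral mammalian expression plasmid built on the pWZL Hygro NMYC backbone (about 5.9 kb without insert). It is maintained in E. coli as a high-copy plasmid under ampicillin selection, and it carries a hygromycin marker so that transduced or transfected mammalian cells can be selected. No feature table accompanies the record, so the promoter, the viral elements and the way the hygromycin gene is expressed are not stated. pWZL-type vectors are generally Moloney murine leukemia virus-derived constructs, in which the long terminal repeats drive expression and a packaging signal allows the transcript to be assembled into virions in a packaging cell line.

The insert is a roughly 1.36 kb human TERF2 (TRF2, TTAGGG repeat binding factor 2) coding sequence, cloned between BamHI and EcoRI sites that both remain intact. It encodes a truncated protein lacking the C-terminal Myb domain (amino acids 454–500). This is the DNA-binding module through which TRF2 recognises duplex telomeric repeats, so the deltaM form would be expected to be defective in direct telomeric DNA binding. The backbone supplies an N-terminal Myc epitope fused in frame, which allows the mutant to be detected and distinguished from endogenous TRF2 with anti-Myc antibodies.

The associated publication concerns telomere damage signalling pathways in human and mouse cells. This fits use of the construct for stable retroviral expression of a TRF2 domain-deletion allele to study telomere protection and the cellular response to its disruption, although the record does not describe the specific experimental role of this variant.
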