>Addgene plasmid #16354 | pWZL Hygro-NMYC TRF2 deltaM | addgene partial sequence | sequence record 22702 | pBABE5 5'-CTTTATCCAGCCCTCAC-3'
TCNGCGGACACCCCATGGACAAAAGTTGATTTCTGAAGAAGATTTGTTAAGAAAGAGAGGATCCACGGGA
GGAGGCGGGAGTAGCGACGGCAGCGGGCGGGCAGCTGGCAGGCGGGCGTCCCGCAGTAGCGGGCGGGCCC
GGCGGGGGCGCCACGAGCCGGGGCTGGGGGGCCCGGCGGAGCGCGGCGCGGGGGAGGCACGGCTGGAAGA
GGCAGTCAATCGCTGGGTGCTCAAGTTCTACTTCCACGAGGCGCTGCGGGCCTTTCGGGGTAGCCGGTAC
GGGGACTTCAGACAGATCCGGGACATCATGCAGGCTTTGCTTGTCAGGCCCTTGGGGAAGGAGCACACCG
TGTCCCGATTGCTGCGGGTTATGCAGTGTCTGTCGCGGATTGAAGAAGGGGAAAATTTAGACTGTTCCTT
TGATATGGAGGCTGAGCTCACACCACTGGAATCAGCTATCAATGTGCTGGAGATGATTAAAACGGAATTT
ACACTGACAGAAGCAGTGGTCGAATCCAGTAGAAAACTGGTCAAGGAAGCTGCTGTCATTATTTGTATCA
AAAACAAAGAATTTGAAAAGGCTTCAAAAATTTTGAAAAAACATATGTCCAAGGACCCNNACNCTCAAAA
GCTGAGAAATGATCTTGTGAATATTATTCGAGAAAAGAACTTGGCCCATCCTGGTTATCCAGAACTTTTC
ATATGAGACCTTCCAGCAGAAGATGCTGCGCTNCTGGAGANCACTGGATGACGCNAGCCTACTCCTCACA
TGCCAAAAGCTTGAATCTGATCNCTGCNCAGTCAGGAAGANAANNCCCCACCGCNN
